>Addgene plasmid #166510 | pGEX-6P-1 Caenorhabditis elegans CNNM3 CBS-pair domain | addgene full sequence | sequence record 329467 | Addgene NGS Result
ACGTTATCGACTGCACGGTGCACCAATGCTTCTGGCGTCAGGCAGCCATCGGAAGCTGTGGTATGGCTGT
GCAGGTCGTAAATCACTGCATAATTCGTGTCGCTCAAGGCGCACTCCCGTTCTGGATAATGTTTTTTGCG
CCGACATCATAACGGTTCTGGCAAATATTCTGAAATGAGCTGTTGACAATTAATCATCGGCTCGTATAAT
GTGTGGAATTGTGAGCGGATAACAATTTCACACAGGAAACAGTATTCATGTCCCCTATACTAGGTTATTG
GAAAATTAAGGGCCTTGTGCAACCCACTCGACTTCTTTTGGAATATCTTGAAGAAAAATATGAAGAGCAT
TTGTATGAGCGCGATGAAGGTGATAAATGGCGAAACAAAAAGTTTGAATTGGGTTTGGAGTTTCCCAATC
TTCCTTATTATATTGATGGTGATGTTAAATTAACACAGTCTATGGCCATCATACGTTATATAGCTGACAA
GCACAACATGTTGGGTGGTTGTCCAAAAGAGCGTGCAGAGATTTCAATGCTTGAAGGAGCGGTTTTGGAT
ATTAGATACGGTGTTTCGAGAATTGCATATAGTAAAGACTTTGAAACTCTCAAAGTTGATTTTCTTAGCA
AGCTACCTGAAATGCTGAAAATGTTCGAAGATCGTTTATGTCATAAAACATATTTAAATGGTGATCATGT
AACCCATCCTGACTTCATGTTGTATGACGCTCTTGATGTTGTTTTATACATGGACCCAATGTGCCTGGAT
GCGTTCCCAAAATTAGTTTGTTTTAAAAAACGTATTGAAGCTATCCCACAAATTGATAAGTACTTGAAAT
CCAGCAAGTATATAGCATGGCCTTTGCAGGGCTGGCAAGCCACGTTTGGTGGTGGCGACCATCCTCCAAA
ATCGGATCTGGAAGTTCTGTTCCAGGGGCCCCTGGGATCCTTCAAAATGGTTCTGGGTGCTCTGGAACTG
TACGACAAAACCGTTGCGCACGCGATGACCCGTTACGAGGACATCTTCATGCTGCCGCACACCCTGACCC
TGGGTGCGGGTATGGTTACCCAGATCCTGGACATGGGTTACACCCGTATCCCGATCTACGAAAACGACCG
TAAAAACATCGTTGCGCTGCTGTTCGTTAAAGACCTGGCGCTGCTGGACCCGGACGACAACCACAACGTT
ATGAAAATCGCGTCTATCTACAACCACGAAGTTCGTCGTGTTCTGGTTGACATGCCGCTGCGTAACATGC
TGGAAGAATTTAAACGTGGTGAATACCACATGGCGCTGGTTGAACGTCTGGTTGAACAGGAAGATAAAGA
CCCGATCTACGAACTGTGCGGTCTGATCACCCTGGAGGACATCATCGAAGAAATCATCCAGTGCGAAATC
ATCGACGAATAACTCGAGCGGCCGCATCGTGACTGACTGACGATCTGCCTCGCGCGTTTCGGTGATGACG
GTGAAAACCTCTGACACATGCAGCTCCCGGAGACGGTCACAGCTTGTCTGTAAGCGGATGCCGGGAGCAG
ACAAGCCCGTCAGGGCGCGTCAGCGGGTGTTGGCGGGTGTCGGGGCGCAGCCATGACCCAGTCACGTAGC
GATAGCGGAGTGTATAATTCTTGAAGACGAAAGGGCCTCGTGATACGCCTATTTTTATAGGTTAATGTCA
TGATAATAATGGTTTCTTAGACGTCAGGTGGCACTTTTCGGGGAAATGTGCGCGGAACCCCTATTTGTTT
ATTTTTCTAAATACATTCAAATATGTATCCGCTCATGAGACAATAACCCTGATAAATGCTTCAATAATAT
TGAAAAAGGAAGAGTATGAGTATTCAACATTTCCGTGTCGCCCTTATTCCCTTTTTTGCGGCATTTTGCC
TTCCTGTTTTTGCTCACCCAGAAACGCTGGTGAAAGTAAAAGATGCTGAAGATCAGTTGGGTGCACGAGT
GGGTTACATCGAACTGGATCTCAACAGCGGTAAGATCCTTGAGAGTTTTCGCCCCGAAGAACGTTTTCCA
ATGATGAGCACTTTTAAAGTTCTGCTATGTGGCGCGGTATTATCCCGTGTTGACGCCGGGCAAGAGCAAC
TCGGTCGCCGCATACACTATTCTCAGAATGACTTGGTTGAGTACTCACCAGTCACAGAAAAGCATCTTAC
GGATGGCATGACAGTAAGAGAATTATGCAGTGCTGCCATAACCATGAGTGATAACACTGCGGCCAACTTA
CTTCTGACAACGATCGGAGGACCGAAGGAGCTAACCGCTTTTTTGCACAACATGGGGGATCATGTAACTC
GCCTTGATCGTTGGGAACCGGAGCTGAATGAAGCCATACCAAACGACGAGCGTGACACCACGATGCCTGC
AGCAATGGCAACAACGTTGCGCAAACTATTAACTGGCGAACTACTTACTCTAGCTTCCCGGCAACAATTA
ATAGACTGGATGGAGGCGGATAAAGTTGCAGGACCACTTCTGCGCTCGGCCCTTCCGGCTGGCTGGTTTA
TTGCTGATAAATCTGGAGCCGGTGAGCGTGGGTCTCGCGGTATCATTGCAGCACTGGGGCCAGATGGTAA
GCCCTCCCGTATCGTAGTTATCTACACGACGGGGAGTCAGGCAACTATGGATGAACGAAATAGACAGATC
GCTGAGATAGGTGCCTCACTGATTAAGCATTGGTAACTGTCAGACCAAGTTTACTCATATATACTTTAGA
TTGATTTAAAACTTCATTTTTAATTTAAAAGGATCTAGGTGAAGATCCTTTTTGATAATCTCATGACCAA
AATCCCTTAACGTGAGTTTTCGTTCCACTGAGCGTCAGACCCCGTAGAAAAGATCAAAGGATCTTCTTGA
GATCCTTTTTTTCTGCGCGTAATCTGCTGCTTGCAAACAAAAAAACCACCGCTACCAGCGGTGGTTTGTT
TGCCGGATCAAGAGCTACCAACTCTTTTTCCGAAGGTAACTGGCTTCAGCAGAGCGCAGATACCAAATAC
TGTCCTTCTAGTGTAGCCGTAGTTAGGCCACCACTTCAAGAACTCTGTAGCACCGCCTACATACCTCGCT
CTGCTAATCCTGTTACCAGTGGCTGCTGCCAGTGGCGATAAGTCGTGTCTTACCGGGTTGGACTCAAGAC
GATAGTTACCGGATAAGGCGCAGCGGTCGGGCTGAACGGGGGGTTCGTGCACACAGCCCAGCTTGGAGCG
AACGACCTACACCGAACTGAGATACCTACAGCGTGAGCTATGAGAAAGCGCCACGCTTCCCGAAGGGAGA
AAGGCGGACAGGTATCCGGTAAGCGGCAGGGTCGGAACAGGAGAGCGCACGAGGGAGCTTCCAGGGGGAA
ACGCCTGGTATCTTTATAGTCCTGTCGGGTTTCGCCACCTCTGACTTGAGCGTCGATTTTTGTGATGCTC
GTCAGGGGGGCGGAGCCTATGGAAAAACGCCAGCAACGCGGCCTTTTTACGGTTCCTGGCCTTTTGCTGG
CCTTTTGCTCACATGTTCTTTCCTGCGTTATCCCCTGATTCTGTGGATAACCGTATTACCGCCTTTGAGT
GAGCTGATACCGCTCGCCGCAGCCGAACGACCGAGCGCAGCGAGTCAGTGAGCGAGGAAGCGGAAGAGCG
CCTGATGCGGTATTTTCTCCTTACGCATCTGTGCGGTATTTCACACCGCATAAATTCCGACACCATCGAA
TGGTGCAAAACCTTTCGCGGTATGGCATGATAGCGCCCGGAAGAGAGTCAATTCAGGGTGGTGAATGTGA
AACCAGTAACGTTATACGATGTCGCAGAGTATGCCGGTGTCTCTTATCAGACCGTTTCCCGCGTGGTGAA
CCAGGCCAGCCACGTTTCTGCGAAAACGCGGGAAAAAGTGGAAGCGGCGATGGCGGAGCTGAATTACATT
CCCAACCGCGTGGCACAACAACTGGCGGGCAAACAGTCGTTGCTGATTGGCGTTGCCACCTCCAGTCTGG
CCCTGCACGCGCCGTCGCAAATTGTCGCGGCGATTAAATCTCGCGCCGATCAACTGGGTGCCAGCGTGGT
GGTGTCGATGGTAGAACGAAGCGGCGTCGAAGCCTGTAAAGCGGCGGTGCACAATCTTCTCGCGCAACGC
GTCAGTGGGCTGATCATTAACTATCCGCTGGATGACCAGGATGCCATTGCTGTGGAAGCTGCCTGCACTA
ATGTTCCGGCGTTATTTCTTGATGTCTCTGACCAGACACCCATCAACAGTATTATTTTCTCCCATGAAGA
CGGTACGCGACTGGGCGTGGAGCATCTGGTCGCATTGGGTCACCAGCAAATCGCGCTGTTAGCGGGCCCA
TTAAGTTCTGTCTCGGCGCGTCTGCGTCTGGCTGGCTGGCATAAATATCTCACTCGCAATCAAATTCAGC
CGATAGCGGAACGGGAAGGCGACTGGAGTGCCATGTCCGGTTTTCAACAAACCATGCAAATGCTGAATGA
GGGCATCGTTCCCACTGCGATGCTGGTTGCCAACGATCAGATGGCGCTGGGCGCAATGCGCGCCATTACC
GAGTCCGGGCTGCGCGTTGGTGCGGATATCTCGGTAGTGGGATACGACGATACCGAAGACAGCTCATGTT
ATATCCCGCCGTTAACCACCATCAAACAGGATTTTCGCCTGCTGGGGCAAACCAGCGTGGACCGCTTGCT
GCAACTCTCTCAGGGCCAGGCGGTGAAGGGCAATCAGCTGTTGCCCGTCTCACTGGTGAAAAGAAAAACC
ACCCTGGCGCCCAATACGCAAACCGCCTCTCCCCGCGCGTTGGCCGATTCATTAATGCAGCTGGCACGAC
AGGTTTCCCGACTGGAAAGCGGGCAGTGAGCGCAACGCAATTAATGTGAGTTAGCTCACTCATTAGGCAC
CCCAGGCTTTACACTTTATGCTTCCGGCTCGTATGTTGTGTGGAATTGTGAGCGGATAACAATTTCACAC
AGGAAACAGCTATGACCATGATTACGGATTCACTGGCCGTCGTTTTACAACGTCGTGACTGGGAAAACCC
TGGCGTTACCCAACTTAATCGCCTTGCAGCACATCCCCCTTTCGCCAGCTGGCGTAATAGCGAAGAGGCC
CGCACCGATCGCCCTTCCCAACAGTTGCGCAGCCTGAATGGCGAATGGCGCTTTGCCTGGTTTCCGGCAC
CAGAAGCGGTGCCGGAAAGCTGGCTGGAGTGCGATCTTCCTGAGGCCGATACTGTCGTCGTCCCCTCAAA
CTGGCAGATGCACGGTTACGATGCGCCCATCTACACCAACGTAACCTATCCCATTACGGTCAATCCGCCG
TTTGTTCCCACGGAGAATCCGACGGGTTGTTACTCGCTCACATTTAATGTTGATGAAAGCTGGCTACAGG
AAGGCCAGACGCGAATTATTTTTGATGGCGTTGGAATT
Features (pLannotate 1.2.2; 17 found; start..end, strand, type, name):
      6..107     -  CDS            yciV (fragment): RNAAM_ECOLI - Also known as trpH From Escherichia coli (strain K12).
    183..211     +  promoter       tac promoter: strong E. coli promoter; hybrid between the trp and lac UV5 promoters
    219..235     +  protein_bind   lac operator: The lac repressor binds to the lac operator to inhibit transcription in E. coli. This inhibition can be relieved by adding lactose or isopropyl-β-D-thiogalactopyranoside (IPTG). lac repressor encoded by lacI
    258..911     +  CDS            GST26_SCHJA: Experimental evidence at protein level: Swiss-Prot protein existence level 1. GST isoenzymes appear to play a central role in the parasite detoxification system. Other functions are also suspected including a role in increasing the solubility of haematin in the parasite gut. From Schistosoma japonicum (Blood fluke).
    951..1409    +  CDS            cnnm-3 (fragment): CNNM3_CAEEL - Experimental evidence at transcript level: Swiss-Prot protein existence level 2. Probable metal transporter. Probably acts redundantly with the other metal transport proteins cnnm-1, cnnm-2, cnnm-4 and cnnm-5 to regulate Mg(2+) homeostasis. Promotes postembryonic gonad development by regulating Mg(2+) levels, probably via AMPK signaling. From Caenorhabditis elegans.
   1445..1484    +  CDS            rop (fragment): Rop protein, which maintains plasmids at low copy number; rop
   1586..1626    +  misc_feature   bom (fragment): basis of mobility region from pBR322
   1731..1835    +  promoter       AmpR promoter: bla
   1836..2696    +  CDS            AmpR: β-lactamase; bla; confers resistance to ampicillin, carbenicillin, and related antibiotics
   2867..3455    +  rep_origin     ori: high-copy-number ColE1/pMB1/pBR322/pUC origin of replication
   3641..3692    -  misc_feature   bom (fragment): basis of mobility region from pBR322
   3699..3776    +  promoter       lacIq promoter: lacI (mutant); In the lacIq allele, a single base change in the promoter boosts expression of the lacI gene about 10-fold.
   3777..4859    +  CDS            lacI: lac repressor; lacI; The lac repressor binds to the lac operator to inhibit transcription in E. coli. This inhibition can be relieved by adding lactose or isopropyl-β-D-thiogalactopyranoside (IPTG).
   4872..4893    +  protein_bind   CAP binding site: CAP binding activates transcription in the presence of cAMP. E. coli catabolite activator protein
   4908..4938    +  promoter       lac promoter: promoter for the E. coli lac operon
   4946..4962    +  protein_bind   lac operator: The lac repressor binds to the lac operator to inhibit transcription in E. coli. This inhibition can be relieved by adding lactose or isopropyl-β-D-thiogalactopyranoside (IPTG). lac repressor encoded by lacI
   4982..5155    +  CDS            lacZα: LacZα fragment of β-galactosidase; lacZ fragment
