[The description below was written by a language model from this plasmid's Addgene catalogue record and pLannotate feature annotations shown in this document.]
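Description:
pGEX-6P-1 Caenorhabditis elegans CNNM3 CBS-pair domain is a bacterial expression plasmid of about 5.4 kb, built on the commercial pGEX-6P-1 GST-fusion backbone. It replicates in E. coli from a ColE1/pMB1-type origin, recorded as high copy, and is selected with ampicillin through the β-lactamase gene driven by its own promoter. Short rop and bom fragments, along with a lacZα segment and its associated lac promoter, operator and CAP site, are backbone remnants rather than functional parts of the expression design.

The payload is a 444 bp fragment of C. elegans cnnm-3 encoding the CBS-pair domain. The parent protein is annotated as a probable metal transporter involved in Mg2+ homeostasis. The fragment was inserted between the BamHI and XhoI sites, both of which were retained, placing it in frame downstream of Schistosoma japonicum glutathione S-transferase. Transcription of the GST–CNNM3 fusion is driven by the strong hybrid tac promoter, which is followed by a lac operator. The plasmid also carries lacI under the up-mutated lacIq promoter, so it supplies enough repressor to keep expression off until it is induced with IPTG, whatever the host strain. The N-terminal GST tag allows affinity capture on glutathione resin. The pGEX-6P series normally has a PreScission protease site in the linker between GST and the insert for tag removal, although the feature table does not annotate this site.

The stated purpose is simply expression of this domain. The associated publication concerns conserved binding between CNNM proteins and phosphatases of regenerating liver, which suggests the plasmid is used to produce recombinant protein for biochemical and binding studies.
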