Addgene plasmid #166510: pGEX-6P-1 Caenorhabditis elegans CNNM3 CBS-pair domain
Purpose: Express pGEX-6P-1 Caenorhabditis elegans CNNM3 CBS-pair domain
Depositing lab: Kalle Gehring. Depositing organization: McGill University. Publication: Burst kinetics and CNNM binding are evolutionarily conserved properties of phosphatases of regenerating liver. Fakih R, Goldstein RH, Kozlov G, Gehring K. J Biol Chem. 2023 Apr;299(4):103055. doi: 10.1016/j.jbc.2023.103055. Epub 2023 Feb 22. PubMed 36822330.
Backbone
  Vector backbone: pGEX-6P-1
  Backbone manufacturer: Amersham-Pharmacia
  Backbone size w/o insert (bp): 4984
  Total vector size (bp): 5428
  Vector type: Bacterial Expression
Growth in bacteria
  Bacterial resistance: Ampicillin, 100 μg/mL
  Growth temperature: 37°C
  Growth strain: DH5alpha
  Copy number: High Copy
Gene/Insert
  Gene/Insert name: Caenorhabditis elegans CNNM3 CBS-pair domain
  Species: C. elegans (nematode)
  Insert size (bp): 444
  Promoter: Tac, LacI, Amp
  Tag / fusion protein: GST (N terminal on backbone)
  Cloning method: Restriction Enzyme; 5′ cloning site BamHI (not destroyed); 3′ cloning site XhoI (not destroyed)
  Sequencing primers: 5′ pGEX Fwd; 3′ pGEX Rev
Terms and licenses: Academic/Nonprofit Terms; Industry Terms: Not Available to Industry
How to cite: pGEX-6P-1 Caenorhabditis elegans CNNM3 CBS-pair domain was a gift from Kalle Gehring (Addgene plasmid # 166510 ; http://n2t.net/addgene:166510 ; RRID:Addgene_166510)
